Addgene plasmid #34678: pdsRED-Mono-N1-FoxO1
Depositing lab: Domenico Accili. Depositing organization: Columbia University.
Backbone
  Vector backbone: pDsRed-Monomer-N1
  Backbone manufacturer: Clontech
  Backbone size w/o insert (bp): 4700
  Selectable markers: Neomycin (select with G418)
Growth in bacteria
  Bacterial resistance: Kanamycin, 50 μg/mL
  Growth temperature: 37°C
  Growth strain: DH5alpha
  Copy number: High Copy
Gene/Insert
  Gene/Insert name: FoxO1-RFP (alt names: Foxo1; Fkhr; forkhead box O1)
  Species: M. musculus (mouse)
  Insert size (bp): 1960
  Entrez Gene: Foxo1 (a.k.a. Afxh, FKHR, Fkhr1, Foxo1a)
  Promoter: CMV
  Tag / fusion protein: Flag (N terminal on insert); RFP (C terminal on backbone)
  Cloning method: Restriction Enzyme; 5′ cloning site KpnI (not destroyed); 3′ cloning site BamHI (not destroyed)
  Sequencing primers: 5′ CMV-F; 3′ DsRed1-N (GTACTGGAACTGGGGGGACAG); SV40pA-R
Terms and licenses: Academic/Nonprofit Terms; Industry Terms: Not Available to Industry
Depositor comments: Has L619P polymorphism
How to cite: pdsRED-Mono-N1-FoxO1 was a gift from Domenico Accili (Addgene plasmid # 34678 ; http://n2t.net/addgene:34678 ; RRID:Addgene_34678)
