[The description below was written by a language model from this plasmid's Addgene catalogue record.]
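Description:
pdsRED-Mono-N1-FoxO1 is a mammalian expression plasmid built on the Clontech pDsRed-Monomer-N1 backbone (about 4.7 kb without insert), designed to produce mouse FoxO1 as a red fluorescent fusion protein. It is maintained in E. coli as a high-copy plasmid under kanamycin selection. The backbone also provides neomycin resistance, so transfected mammalian cells can be selected with G418 to derive stable lines. No feature table accompanies the record, so individual backbone elements such as the origins of replication and polyadenylation signals are not itemised, although the listing of an SV40 polyA sequencing primer suggests such a terminator lies downstream of the cassette.

The payload is an insert of roughly 1.96 kb encoding mouse Foxo1 (forkhead box O1, also known as Fkhr), cloned between KpnI and BamHI sites that both remain intact. Expression is driven by the CMV promoter, which gives strong constitutive transcription in most mammalian cell types. The insert carries an N-terminal Flag epitope and is joined at its C terminus to the backbone-encoded monomeric DsRed (RFP). The resulting Flag-FoxO1-RFP protein can therefore be followed by live or fixed-cell fluorescence and also detected or immunoprecipitated through the Flag tag. The depositor notes that the coding sequence contains an L619P polymorphism.

The record does not state a specific application. A construct of this design suits visualising FoxO1 localisation, for example the nucleocytoplasmic shuttling typical of FoxO transcription factors, and overexpressing tagged FoxO1 in cultured cells.
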