>Addgene plasmid #34678 | pdsRED-Mono-N1-FoxO1 | addgene partial sequence | sequence record 63667 | CMV-F 5'-CGCAAATGGGCGGTAGGCGTG-3'
CTATATAAGCAGAGCTGGTTTAGTGAACCGTCAGATCCGCTAGCGCTACCGGACTCAGATCTCGAGCTCA
ATCTTCGAATTCTGCAGTCGACGGTACCGCCATGGACTACAAGGACGACGATGACAAGGCCGAGGCGCCC
CAGGTGGTGGAGACCGACCCGGACTTCGAGCCGCTGCCCCGGCAGCGCTCCTGTACCTGGCCGCTGCCCA
GGCCGGAGTTTAACCAGTCCAACTCGACCACCTCCAGTCCGGCGCCGTCGGGCGGCGCGGCCGCCAACCC
CGACGCCGCGGCGAGCCTGGCCTCGGCGTCCGCTGTCAGCACCGACTTTATGAGCAACCTGAGCCTGCTG
GAGGAGAGTGAGGACTTCGCGCGGGCGCCAGGCTGCGTGGCCGTGGCGGCGGCGGCTGCGGCCAGCAGGG
GCCTGTGCGGGGACTTCCAGGGCCCCGAGGCGGGCTGCGTGCACCCAGCGCCGCCACAGCCCCCACCGAC
CGGGCCGCTGTCGCAGCCCCCACCCGTGCCTCCCTCCGCTGCCGCCGCCGCGGGGCCACTCGCGGGACAG
CCGCGCAAGACCAGCTCGTCTCGCCGCAACGCGTGGGGCAACCTGTCGTACGCCGACCTCATCACCAAGG
CCATCGAGAGCTCAGCCGAGAAGAGGCTCACCCTGTCGCAGATCTACGAGTGGATGGTGAAGAGCGTGCC
CTACTTCA
