>Addgene plasmid #34678 | pdsRED-Mono-N1-FoxO1 | addgene partial sequence | sequence record 63668 | DsRed1-N 5'-GTACTGGAACTGGGGGGACAG-3'
GCGAAGGGCAGGGGGCCGCCCTTGGTCACCTGCAGCTTGGCGGTCTGGGTGCCCTCGTAGGGCTTGCCCT
CGCCCTCGCCCTCGATCTCGAAGTAGTGGCCGTTCACGGAGCCCTCCATGCGCACCTTGAACTGCATGAA
CTCCTTGATGACGTCCTCGGTGTTGTCCATGGTGGCGACCGGTGGATCCCTGCAGCCTGACACCCAGCTG
TGTGTTGTAGTCTTGACACTGTGTGGGAAGCTTTGGTTGGGCAACACATTATCAAAGTTAAAATCCAAGG
TATCTCCATCCATGGGGTCATTCCGAATGATGGACTCCATGTCACAGTCCAAGCGCTCAATAAACATGCC
ATCCAAGTCACTTGGGAGCTTCTCCTGGTGGAGGACACCCATCCTACCATAGCCATTGCAGCTGCTCACC
GAGGAGTAGCTGCCCAGGGCACTCATCTGCATGGGGTGGGACAGAGGCACTTGTAAAGGTGTCTTCACGG
GGGTCAAGCGGTTCATGGCAGATGTGTGAGGCATGGTGTTCACCACATGGGGCAGGGTACGGCCGTTGAC
CGAAGCCGTTTGCTGTGCATGTCCAGGGTGGGTGTGGGAGCTGGGGTTCATCATTTTGTTATGAGATGCC
TGGCTGCCATACGCTGGCATGACCGAATTAGGGCCCATCATTACATTTTGGCCCAGGACCCGACTGTTGG
GTTGGGCCACTCCGGGATCAACCGGTGACATAATGTCATTGTGGGGAGGAGAGTCAGAAGTCAACAACTC
TTTCAAGAGTCCTGGGGCACAGTTATACTGGTTCAATCCTCCGTAACTTGATTTGCTGTCCTGAAGTGTC
TGCATAGGCATCTGGGGCAAAGGGCTCATGCTGGATTGGCCGTATGTGTACTTTGAGTAGTTTGGACTGG
GTGAATTTA
