>Addgene plasmid #34678 | pdsRED-Mono-N1-FoxO1 | addgene partial sequence | sequence record 63669 | mFoxo1-F 5'-aaggccatcgagagctcag-3'
GTCGCAGATCTACGAGTGGATGGTGAAGAGCGTGCCCTACTTCAAGGATAAGGGCGACAGCAACAGCTCG
GCGGGCTGGAAGAATTCAATTCGCCACAATCTGTCCCTTCACAGCAAGTTTATTCGAGTGCAGAATGAAG
GAACTGGAAAGAGTTCTTGGTGGATGCTCAATCCAGAGGGAGGCAAGAGCGGAAAATCACCCCGGAGAAG
AGCTGCGTCCATGGACAACAACAGTAAATTTGCTAAGAGCCGAGGGCGGGCTGCTAAGAAAAAAGCATCT
CTCCAGTCTGGGCAAGAGGGTCCTGGAGACAGCCCTGGGTCTCAGTTTTCTAAGTGGCCTGCGAGTCCTG
GGTCCCACAGCAACGATGACTTTGATAACTGGAGTACATTTCGTCCTCGAACCAGCTCAAATGCTAGTAC
CATCAGTGGGAGACTTTCTCCCATCATGACAGAGCAGGATGACCTGGGAGATGGGGACGTGCATTCCCTG
GTGTATCCACCCTCTGCTGCCAAGATGGCGTCTACGCTGCCCAGTCTGTCTGAAATCAGCAATCCAGAAA
ACATGGAGAACCTTCTGGATAATCTCAACCTTCTCTCGTCCCCAACATCTTTAACTGTGTCCACCCAGTC
CTCGCCTGGCAGCATGATGCAGCAGACACCATGCTATTCGTTTGCACCGCCAAACACCAGTCTAAATTCA
CCCAGTCCAAACTACTCAAAGTACACATACGGCCAATCCAGCATGAGCCCTTTGCCCCAGATGCCTATGC
AGACACTTCAGGACAGCAAATCAAGTTACGGAGGATTGAACCAGTATAACTGTGCCCCAGGACTCTTGAA
AGAGTTGTTGACTTCTGACTCTCCTCCCCACAATGACATTATGTCACCGGTTGATCCCGGAGTGGCCCAA
CCCAACAGTCGGGTCCTGGGCCAAAATGTAATGATGGGCCCTAATTCGGT
